Addgene plasmid #73232: AKAP13
Purpose: Bacterial expression for structure determination; may not be full ORF
Depositing lab: Nicola Burgess-Brown. Depositing organization: University of Oxford.
Backbone
  Vector backbone: pNIC28-Bsa4
  Backbone manufacturer: SGC, Addgene Plasmid #26103
  Vector type: Bacterial Expression
Growth in bacteria
  Bacterial resistance: Kanamycin, 50 μg/mL
  Growth temperature: 37°C
  Growth strain: DH5alpha
  Copy number: Low Copy
Gene/Insert
  Gene/Insert name: AKAP13 (alt names: AKAP13A-c027; gi|31563330)
  Species: H. sapiens (human)
  Insert size (bp): 805
  Mutation: contains amino acids 1976-2211
  Entrez Gene: AKAP13 (a.k.a. AKAP-13, AKAP-Lbc, ARHGEF13, BRX, HA-3, Ht31, LBC, PRKA13, PROTO-LB, PROTO-LBC, c-lbc, p47)
  Promoter: T7
  Tag / fusion protein: His-6-TEV (N terminal on backbone)
  Cloning method: Ligation Independent Cloning
  Sequencing primers: 5′ T7; 3′ T7 terminal
Terms and licenses: Academic/Nonprofit Terms; Industry Terms: Not Available to Industry
Depositor comments: Use BL21(DE3)-R3-pRARE2 for protein expression. See also 4D0O: http://www.thesgc.org/structures/4D0O
How to cite: AKAP13 was a gift from Nicola Burgess-Brown (Addgene plasmid # 73232 ; http://n2t.net/addgene:73232 ; RRID:Addgene_73232)
