[The description below was written by a language model from this plasmid's Addgene catalogue record.]
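Description:
AKAP13 is a bacterial expression plasmid built on the pNIC28-Bsa4 backbone, a vector designed for ligation-independent cloning and high-throughput production of recombinant proteins for structural biology. It is maintained in E. coli as a low-copy plasmid under kanamycin selection. The record does not include a feature table, so details such as the origin of replication and any additional backbone elements are not stated.

The insert is a fragment of roughly 805 bp from human AKAP13 (also known as AKAP-Lbc, ARHGEF13 or LBC), an A-kinase anchoring protein that also carries Rho guanine nucleotide exchange factor activity. The construct encodes only amino acids 1976-2211 rather than the full open reading frame, consistent with a domain-boundary design chosen for crystallisation. Expression is driven by a T7 promoter, so it requires a host that supplies T7 RNA polymerase, such as a DE3 lysogen. The depositor recommends a BL21(DE3) derivative that carries a rare-codon tRNA plasmid. The backbone contributes an N-terminal hexahistidine tag followed by a TEV protease cleavage site, which allows capture of the fusion protein by immobilised metal affinity chromatography and subsequent removal of the tag to leave near-native protein.

The stated purpose is bacterial production of this AKAP13 fragment for structure determination, and the depositor comments link the construct to a deposited structure. It would also suit biochemical or biophysical studies that need purified protein from this region of AKAP13.
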