>Addgene plasmid #73232 | AKAP13 | depositor partial sequence | sequence record 134746 | insert
ATGCACCATCATCATCATCATTCTTCTGGTGTAGATCTGGGTACCGAGAACCTGTACTTCCAATCCATGG
AAGCAGAGTCTTGGAGTCGGATAATAGACAGCAAGTTTCTAAAACAGCAAAAGAAAGATGTGGTCAAACG
GCAAGAAGTAATATATGAGTTGATGCAGACAGAGTTTCATCATGTCCGCACTCTCAAGATCATGAGTGGT
GTGTACAGCCAGGGGATGATGGCGGATCTGCTTTTTGAGCAGCAGATGGTAGAAAAGCTGTTCCCCTGTT
TGGATGAGCTGATCAGTATCCATAGCCAATTCTTCCAGAGGATTCTGGAGCGGAAGAAGGAGTCTCTGGT
GGATAAAAGTGAAAAGAACTTTCTCATCAAGAGGATAGGGGATGTGCTTGTAAATCAGTTTTCAGGTGAG
AATGCAGAACGTTTAAAGAAGACATATGGCAAGTTTTGTGGGCAACATAACCAGTCTGTAAACTACTTCA
AAGACCTTTATGCCAAGGATAAGCGTTTTCAAGCCTTTGTAAAGAAGAAGATGAGCAGTTCAGTTGTTAG
AAGGCTTGGAATTCCAGAGTGCATATTGCTTGTAACTCAGCGGATTACCAAGTACCCAGTTTTATTCCAA
AGAATATTGCAGTGTACCAAAGACAATGAAGTGGAGCAGGAAGATCTAGCACAGTCCTTGAGCCTGGTGA
AGGATGTGATTGGAGCTGTAGACAGCAAAGTGGCAAGTTATGAAAAGAAAGTGCGTCTCAATGAGATTTA
TACAAAGTGACAGTAAAGGTGGATACGGATCCGAA
