>Addgene plasmid #73232 | AKAP13 | addgene partial sequence | sequence record 142126 | T7 5'-TAATACGACTCACTATAGGG-3'
TCTAGAATAATTTTGTTTAACTTTAAGAAGGAGATATACATATGCACCATCATCATCATCATTCTTCTGG
TGTAGATCTGGGTACCGAGAACCTGTACTTCCAATCCATGGAAGCAGAGTCTTGGAGTCGGATAATAGAC
AGCAAGTTTCTAAAACAGCAAAAGAAAGATGTGGTCAAACGGCAAGAAGTAATATATGAGTTGATGCAGA
CAGAGTTTCATCATGTCCGCACTCTCAAGATCATGAGTGGTGTGTACAGCCAGGGGATGATGGCGGATCT
GCTTTTTGAGCAGCAGATGGTAGAAAAGCTGTTCCCCTGTTTGGATGAGCTGATCAGTATCCATAGCCAA
TTCTTCCAGAGGATTCTGGAGCGGAAGAAGGAGTCTCTGGTGGATAAAAGTGAAAAGAACTTTCTCATCA
AGAGGATAGGGGATGTGCTTGTAAATCAGTTTTCAGGTGAGAATGCAGAACGTTTAAAGAAGACATATGG
CAAGTTTTGTGGGCAACATAACCAGTCTGTAAACTACTTCAAAGACCTTTATGCCAAGGATAAGCGTTTT
CAAGCCTTTGTAAAGAAGAAGATGAGCAGTTCAGTTGTTAGAAGGCTTGGAATTCCAGAGTGCATATTGC
TTGTAACTCAGCGGATTACCAAGTACCCAGTTTTATTCCAAAGAATATTGCAGTGTACCAAAGACAATGA
AGTGGAGCAGGAAGATCTAGCACAGTCCTTGAGCCTGGTGAAGGATGTGATTGGAGCTGTAGACAGCAAA
GTGGCAAGTTATGAAAAGAAAGTGCGTCTCAATGAGATTTATACAAAGTGACAGTAA
