>Addgene plasmid #73232 | AKAP13 | addgene partial sequence | sequence record 142128 | T7term 5'-GCTAGTTATTGCTCAGCGG-3'
CTTTCGGGCTTTGTTAGCAGCCGGAATCTCAGTGGTGGTGGTGGTGGTGCTCGAGTGCGGCCGCAAGCTT
GTCGACGGAGCTCGAATTCGGATCCGTATCCACCTTTACTGTCACTTTGTATAAATCTCATTGAGACGCA
CTTTCTTTTCATAACTTGCCACTTTGCTGTCTACAGCTCCAATCACATCCTTCACCAGGCTCAAGGACTG
TGCTAGATCTTCCTGCTCCACTTCATTGTCTTTGGTACACTGCAATATTCTTTGGAATAAAACTGGGTAC
TTGGTAATCCGCTGAGTTACAAGCAATATGCACTCTGGAATTCCAAGCCTTCTAACAACTGAACTGCTCA
TCTTCTTCTTTACAAAGGCTTGAAAACGCTTATCCTTGGCATAAAGGTCTTTGAAGTAGTTTACAGACTG
GTTATGTTGCCCACAAAACTTGCCATATGTCTTCTTTAAACGTTCTGCATTCTCACCTGAAAACTGATTT
ACAAGCACATCCCCTATCCTCTTGATGAGAAAGTTCTTTTCACTTTTATCCACCAGAGACTCCTTCTTCC
GCTCCAGAATCCTCTGGAAGAATTGGCTATGGATACTGATCAGCTCATCCAAACAGGGGAACAGCTTTTC
TACCATCTGCTGCTCAAAAAGCAGATCCGCCATCATCCCCTGGCTGTACACACCACTCATGATCTTGAGA
GTGCGGACATGATGAAACTCTGTCTGCATCAACTCATATATTACTTCTTGCCGTTT
